Addgene plasmid #65514: pDRFLIP36
Purpose: (Empty Backbone) FRET biosensor Destination vector for yeast expression. Encodes a FRET pair for fusion with ligand binding domain of interest.
Depositing lab: Wolf Frommer. Depositing organization: Carnegie Institution for Science. Publication: Abscisic acid dynamics in roots detected with genetically encoded FRET sensors. Jones AM, Danielson JA, Manojkumar SN, Lanquar V, Grossmann G, Frommer WB. eLife. 2014 Apr 15;3:e01741. doi: 10.7554/eLife.01741. PubMed 24737862.
Backbone
  Vector backbone: pDR196
  Backbone size (bp): 6400
  Modifications to backbone: None
  Vector type: Yeast Expression
  Promoter: pPMA1
  Selectable markers: URA3
  Tag / fusion protein: 6His-AFPt9-attR1 (N terminal on backbone); attR2-Cer-cMyc (C terminal on backbone)
Growth in bacteria
  Bacterial resistance: Chloramphenicol and Ampicillin, 25 & 100 μg/mL
  Growth temperature: 37°C
  Growth strain: ccdB Survival
  Copy number: High Copy
Gene/Insert
  Cloning method: Gateway Cloning
  Sequencing primers: 5′ ACAAGTTTGTACAAAAAAGCA; 3′ ACCACTTTGTACAAGAAAGCTG
Terms and licenses: Academic/Nonprofit Terms; Industry Terms: Not Available to Industry
How to cite: pDRFLIP36 was a gift from Wolf Frommer (Addgene plasmid # 65514 ; http://n2t.net/addgene:65514 ; RRID:Addgene_65514)
