[The description below was written by a language model from this plasmid's Addgene catalogue record and pLannotate feature annotations shown in this document.]
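Description:
pDRFLIP36 is an empty Gateway destination vector for building and expressing FRET biosensors in Saccharomyces cerevisiae, derived from the yeast expression backbone pDR196. It is an E. coli–yeast shuttle plasmid. A high-copy ColE1/pUC-type origin and an ampicillin resistance gene support propagation in bacteria, while the 2μ origin and the URA3 auxotrophic marker (counterselectable with 5-FOA) maintain it in yeast. Because the unrecombined Gateway cassette carries the gyrase toxin gene ccdB along with a chloramphenicol resistance gene, the plasmid is grown in a ccdB-tolerant strain under combined chloramphenicol and ampicillin selection.

According to the catalogue entry, expression is driven by the yeast PMA1 promoter. The feature table does not annotate this promoter by name, although fragments of yeast sequence flank the start of the cassette. The reading frame opens with a His tag plus T7 leader and Xpress epitope sequences, followed by a yellow fluorescent protein. This is listed as AFPt9 in the record and annotated as a Venus-like sequence. Next comes the attR1–CmR–ccdB–attR2 cassette, then a Cerulean cyan fluorescent protein. The record describes this as carrying a C-terminal cMyc tag, which is not separately annotated. The ADH1 terminator closes the unit.

An LR reaction with an entry clone replaces the selection cassette with a ligand-binding domain of interest, producing an in-frame donor–sensor–acceptor fusion in which ligand-induced conformational changes alter energy transfer between the cyan and yellow fluorophores. The vector suits screening of candidate sensor designs in yeast, and the associated work concerned abscisic acid FRET sensors.
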