Features (pLannotate 1.2.2; 35 found; start..end, strand, type, name):
     32..48      -  promoter       ARG4 promoter (fragment): S. cerevisiae ARG4
    153..236     +  CDS            YG007_YEAST: Protein predicted: Swiss-Prot protein existence level 4. From Saccharomyces cerevisiae (strain ATCC 204508 / S288c) (Baker's yeast).
    465..487     +  RBS            RBS: efficient ribosome binding site from bacteriophage T7 gene 10 (Olins and Rangwala, 1989)
    507..527     +  CDS            capTEV™ (fragment): composite tag for in vivo biotinylation, TEV protease cleavage, and 6xHis tagging
    528..560     +  CDS            T7 tag (gene 10 leader): leader peptide from bacteriophage T7 gene 10 promotes efficient translation in E. coli
    564..587     +  CDS            Xpress™ tag: Xpress™ epitope tag, including an enterokinase recognition and cleavage site
    603..1316    +  CDS            Venus: Venus is a basic (constitutively fluorescent) yellow fluorescent protein published in 2002, derived from Aequorea victoria. It is reported to be a rapidly-maturing weak dimer with moderate acid sensitivity.
   1302..1426    +  protein_bind   attR1: mutant version of attR; recombination site for the Gateway® LR reaction LR Clonase™
   1451..1481    +  promoter       lac UV5 promoter: E. coli lac promoter with an "up" mutation
   1505..1534    +  promoter       cat promoter (fragment): promoter of the E. coli cat gene encoding chloramphenicol acetyltransferase
   1535..2216    +  CDS            CmR (fragment): chloramphenicol acetyltransferase confers resistance to chloramphenicol
   2373..2531    +  CDS            ccdA (fragment): CCDA_ECO57 - Also known as H, letA. Experimental evidence at protein level: Swiss-Prot protein existence level 1. Antitoxin component of a type II toxin-antitoxin (TA) system which inhibits the post-segregational killing (PSK) of plasmid-free cells, also referred to as a plasmid addiction system. Binds to and blocks the activity of CcdB; will also remove bound CcdB protein from the CcdB-GyrA complex by forming a CcdA-CcdB complex, a process termed rejuvenation. Functions as a transcriptional corepressor for the ccdAB operon, repression also requires CcdB (By similarity). From Escherichia coli
   2536..2563    +  CDS            ccdB (fragment): CcdB, a bacterial toxin that poisons DNA gyrase; ccdB; Plasmids containing the ccdB gene cannot be propagated in standard E. coli strains.
   2594..2896    +  CDS            ccdB: CCDB_ECOLI - Also known as G, letB, letD. Experimental evidence at protein level: Swiss-Prot protein existence level 1. Toxic component of a type II toxin-antitoxin (TA) system, functioning in plasmid maintainence. Responsible for the post- segregational killing (PSK) of plasmid-free cells, also referred to as a plasmid addiction system. Half-life of over 2 hours. Cell killing by CcdB is accompanied by filamentation, defects in chromosome and plasmid segregation, defects in cell division, formation of anucleate cells, decreased DNA synthesis and plasmid loss. Interferes with the activity of DN
   2940..3064    -  protein_bind   attR2: mutant version of attR; recombination site for the Gateway® LR reaction LR Clonase™
   3078..3791    +  CDS            Cerulean: Cerulean is a basic (constitutively fluorescent) cyan fluorescent protein published in 2004, derived from Aequorea victoria. It has low acid sensitivity.
   3828..3892    +  misc_feature   MCS (fragment): pBluescript multiple cloning site
   3901..3919    -  promoter       T7 promoter: promoter for bacteriophage T7 RNA polymerase
   3920..4063    +  CDS            ADH1 (fragment): ADH1_YEAST - Also known as ADC1. Experimental evidence at protein level: Swiss-Prot protein existence level 1. This isozyme preferentially catalyzes the conversion of primary unbranched alcohols to their corresponding aldehydes. Also shows activity toward secondary alcohols. From Saccharomyces cerevisiae (strain ATCC 204508 / S288c) (Baker's yeast).
   4067..4254    +  terminator     ADH1 terminator: S. cerevisiae ADH1; transcription terminator for the S. cerevisiae alcohol dehydrogenase 1 (ADH1) gene
   4262..4419    +  CDS            lacZα (fragment): LacZα fragment of β-galactosidase; lacZ fragment
   4425..4476    -  misc_feature   bom (fragment): basis of mobility region from pBR322
   4481..4564    +  CDS            RAF1 (fragment): RAF_YEAST - Experimental evidence at transcript level: Swiss-Prot protein existence level 2. Antagonizes transcriptional repression of recombinase FLP by REP1-REP2. May play a role in plasmid partitioning. From Saccharomyces cerevisiae (strain ATCC 204508 / S288c) (Baker's yeast).
   4718..6064    -  rep_origin     2μ ori: yeast 2μ plasmid origin of replication
   6069..6085    -  promoter       tet promoter (fragment): E. coli promoter for tetracycline efflux protein gene
   6175..6978    -  CDS            URA3: orotidine-5'-phosphate decarboxylase, required for uracil biosynthesis; S. cerevisiae URA3; yeast auxotrophic marker, counterselectable with 5-fluoroorotic acid (5-FOA)
   6979..7194    -  promoter       URA3 promoter: S. cerevisiae URA3
   7305..7409    +  promoter       AmpR promoter: bla
   7410..8270    +  CDS            AmpR: β-lactamase; bla; confers resistance to ampicillin, carbenicillin, and related antibiotics
   8441..9029    +  rep_origin     ori: high-copy-number ColE1/pMB1/pBR322/pUC origin of replication
   9212..9304    +  CDS            lacI (fragment): lac repressor; lacI; The lac repressor binds to the lac operator to inhibit transcription in E. coli. This inhibition can be relieved by adding lactose or isopropyl-β-D-thiogalactopyranoside (IPTG).
   9317..9338    +  protein_bind   CAP binding site: CAP binding activates transcription in the presence of cAMP. E. coli catabolite activator protein
   9353..9383    +  promoter       lac promoter: promoter for the E. coli lac operon
   9391..9407    +  protein_bind   lac operator: The lac repressor binds to the lac operator to inhibit transcription in E. coli. This inhibition can be relieved by adding lactose or isopropyl-β-D-thiogalactopyranoside (IPTG). lac repressor encoded by lacI
   9445..9699    -  CDS            BRP1 (fragment): BRP1_YEAST - Protein predicted: Swiss-Prot protein existence level 4. From Saccharomyces cerevisiae (strain ATCC 204508 / S288c) (Baker's yeast).
>Addgene plasmid #65514 | pDRFLIP36 | depositor full sequence | sequence record 111424 | pDRFLIP36 sequence 9769 bps
GTAGAACTATGAGCTTTTTTTGTTTCTGTTTTCCTTTTTTTTTTTTTTACCTCTGTGGAAATTGTTACTC
TCACACTCTTTAGTTCGTTTGTTTGTTTTGTTTATTCCAATTATGACCGGTGACGAAACGTGGTCGATGG
TGGGTACCGCTTATGCTCCCCTCCATTAGTTTCGATTATATAAAAAGGCCAAATATTGTATTATTTTCAA
ATGTCCTATCATTATCGTCTAACATCTAATTTCTCTTAAATTTTTTCTCTTTCTTTCCTATAACACCAAT
AGTGAAAATCTTTTTTTCTTCTATATCTACAAAAACTTTTTTTTTCTATCAACCTCGTTGATAAATTTTT
TCTTTAACAATCGTTAATAATTAATTAATTGGAAAATAACCATTTTTTCTCTCTTTTATACACACATTCA
AAAGAAAGAAAAAAAATATACCCCAGCCTCGATCTAGAAATAATTTTGTTTAACTTTAAGAAGGAGATAT
ACATATGCGGGGTTCTCATCATCATCATCATCATGGTATGGCTAGCATGACTGGTGGACAGCAAATGGGT
CGGGATCTGTACGACGATGACGATAAGGATCCGGGCCTCGAGGTTTCTAAAGGTGAAGAATTGTTTACGG
GCGTCGTCCCGATCCTCGTGGAACTCGACGGGGATGTTAACGGGCATAAGTTTTCGGTCAGCGGGGAAGG
GGAGGGGGACGCGACGTATGGGAAGCTCACTCTCAAGCTGATCTGTACGACGGGGAAACTCCCGGTCCCG
TGGCCGACGCTGGTCACGACGCTGGGATACGGGCTCCAATGCTTTGCGAGGTATCCGGACCACATGAAAC
AGCATGACTTTTTCAAATCGGCGATGCCGGAGGGATACGTGCAGGAACGGACGATCTTTTTCAAAGACGA
TGGGAACTATAAGACGCGGGCGGAAGTCAAGTTTGAAGGGGACACGCTCGTCAACCGGATCGAACTCAAG
GGGATTGACTTCAAAGAGGATGGGAACATACTCGGCCATAAGCTCGAATACAATTACAACTCGCATAACG
TATACATCACCGCGGATAAGCAAAAGAACGGGATCAAAGCCAATTTCAAAATCCGGCATAACATAGAGGA
TGGGGGGGTCCAACTGGCGGATCACTATCAGCAAAACACGCCGATAGGGGATGGGCCGGTCCTCCTCCCG
GATAACCATTACCTCTCGTACCAAAGCGCGCTCTCGAAGGACCCGAATGAGAAACGGGACCACATGGTTC
TCCTGGAGTTCGTCACGGCGGCGGGCATAGGTACCGATATCACAAGTTTGTACAAAAAAGCTGAACGAGA
AACGTAAAATGATATAAATATCAATATATTAAATTAGATTTTGCATAAAAAACAGACTACATAATACTGT
AAAACACAACATATCCAGTCACTATGGCGGCCGCATTAGGCACCCCAGGCTTTACACTTTATGCTTCCGG
CTCGTATAATGTGTGGATTTTGAGTTAGGATCCGTCGAGATTTTCAGGAGCTAAGGAAGCTAAAATGGAG
AAAAAAATCACTGGATATACCACCGTTGATATATCCCAATGGCATCGTAAAGAACATTTTGAGGCATTTC
AGTCAGTTGCTCAATGTACCTATAACCAGACCGTTCAGCTGGATATTACGGCCTTTTTAAAGACCGTAAA
GAAAAATAAGCACAAGTTTTATCCGGCCTTTATTCACATTCTTGCCCGCCTGATGAATGCTCATCCGGAA
TTCCGTATGGCAATGAAAGACGGTGAGCTGGTGATATGGGATAGTGTTCACCCTTGTTACACCGTTTTCC
ATGAGCAAACTGAAACGTTTTCATCGCTCTGGAGTGAATACCACGACGATTTCCGGCAGTTTCTACACAT
ATATTCGCAAGATGTGGCGTGTTACGGTGAAAACCTGGCCTATTTCCCTAAAGGGTTTATTGAGAATATG
TTTTTCGTCTCAGCCAATCCCTGGGTGAGTTTCACCAGTTTTGATTTAAACGTGGCCAATATGGACAACT
TCTTCGCCCCCGTTTTCACCATGGGCAAATATTATACGCAAGGCGACAAGGTGCTGATGCCGCTGGCGAT
TCAGGTTCATCATGCCGTTTGTGATGGGCTTCCATGTCGGCAGAATGCTTAATGAATTACACAGTACTGC
GATGAGTGGCAGGGCGGGGCGTAAACGCGTGGATCCGGCTTACTAAAAGCCAGATAACAGTATGCGTATT
TGCGCGCTGATTTTTGCGGTATAAGAATATATACTGATATGTATACCCGAAGTATGTCAAAAAGAGGTAT
GCTATGAAGCAGCGTATTACAGTGACAGTTGACAGCGACAGCTATCAGTTGCTCAAGGCATATATGATGT
CAATATCTCCGGTCTGGTAAGCACAACCATGCAGAATGAAGCCCGTCGTCTGCGTGCCGAACGCTGGAAA
GCGGAAAATCAGGAAGGGATGGCTGAGGTCGCCCGGTTTATTGAAATGAACGGCTCTTTTGCTGACGAGA
ACAGGGGCTGGTGAAATGCAGTTTAAGGTTTACACCTATAAAACTTTTGCTGACGAGAACAGGGGCTGGT
GAAATGCAGTTTAAGGTTTACACCTATAAAAGAGAGAGCCGTTATCGTCTGTTTGTGGATGTACAGAGTG
ATATTATTGACACGCCCGGGCGACGGATGGTGATCCCCCTGGCCAGTGCACGTCTGCTGTCAGATAAAGT
CTCCCGTGAACTTTACCCGGTGGTGCATATCGGGGATGAAAGCTGGCGCATGATGACCACCGATATGGCC
AGTGTGCCGGTCTCCGTTATCGGGGAAGAAGTGGCTGATCTCAGCCACCGCGAAAATGACATCAAAAACG
CCATTAACCTGATGTTCTGGGGAATATAAATGTCAGGCTCCCTTATACACAGCCAGTCTGCAGGTCGACC
ATAGTGACTGGATATGTTGTGTTTTACAGTATTATGTAGTCTGTTTTTTATGCAAAATCTAATTTAATAT
ATTGATATTTATATCATTTTACGTTTCTCGTTCAGCTTTCTTGTACAAAGTGGTGATATCGACTAGTGTG
AGCAAGGGCGAGGAGCTGTTCACCGGGGTGGTGCCCATCCTGGTCGAGCTGGACGGCGACGTAAACGGCC
ACAAGTTCAGCGTGTCCGGCGAGGGCGAGGGCGATGCCACCTACGGCAAGCTGACCCTGAAGTTCATCTG
CACCACCGGTAAGCTGCCCGTGCCCTGGCCCACCCTCGTGACCACCCTGACCTGGGGCGTGCAGTGCTTC
GCCCGCTACCCCGACCACATGAAGCAGCACGACTTCTTCAAGTCCGCCATGCCCGAAGGCTACGTCCAGG
AGCGCACCATCTTCTTCAAGGACGACGGCAACTACAAGACCCGCGCCGAGGTGAAGTTCGAGGGCGACAC
CCTGGTGAACCGCATCGAGCTGAAGGGCATCGACTTCAAGGAGGACGGCAACATCCTGGGGCACAAGCTG
GAGTACAACGCCATCAGCGACAACGTCTATATCACCGCCGACAAGCAGAAGAACGGCATCAAGGCCAACT
TCAAGATCCGCCACAACATCGAGGACGGCAGCGTGCAGCTCGCCGACCACTACCAGCAGAACACCCCCAT
CGGCGACGGCCCCGTGCTGCTGCCCGACAACCACTACCTGAGCACCCAGTCCGCCCTGAGCAAAGACCCC
AACGAGAAGCGCGATCACATGGTCCTGCTGGAGTTCGTGACCGCCGCCGGGATCACTCTCGGCATGGACG
AGCTGTACAAGGAACAAAAATTGATAAGTGAGGAAGATTTATAAGGGCCGGGCTGCAGGAATTCGATATC
AAGCTTATCGATACCGTCGACCTCGAGGGGGGGCCCGGTACCCAATTCGCCCTATAGTGAGTCGTATTAC
GCGCGGATCCAGCTTTGGACTTCTTCGCCAGAGGTTTGGTCAAGTCTCCAATCAAGGTTGTCGGCTTGTC
TACCTTGCCAGAAATTTACGAAAAGATGGAAAAGGGTCAAATCGTTGGTAGATACGTTGTTGACACTTCT
AAATAAGCGAATTTCTTATGATTTATGATTTTTATTATTAAATAAGTTATAAAAAAAATAAGTGTATACA
AATTTTAAAGTGACTCTTAGGTTTTAAAACGARAATTCTTATTCTTGAGTAACTCTTTCCTGTAGGTCAG
GTTGCTTTCTCAGGTATAGCATGAGGTCGCTCTTATTGACCACACCTCTACCGGCATGCCAATTCACTGG
CCGTCGTTTTACAACGTCGTGACTGGGAAAACCCTGGCGTTACCCAACTTAATCGCCTTGCAGCACATCC
CCCTTTCGCCAGCTGGCGTAATAGCGAAGAGGCCCGCACCGATCGCCCTTCCCAACAGTTGCGCAGCCTG
AATGGCGAATGGCGCCTGATGCGGTATTTTCTCCTTACGCATCTGTGCGGTATTTCACACCGCATAATCG
GATCGTACTTGTTACCCATCATTGAATTTTGAACATCCGAACCTGGGAGTTTTCCCTGAAACAGATAGTA
TATTTGAACCTGTATAATAATATATAGTCTAGCGCTTTACGGAAGACAATGTATGTATTTCGGTTCCTGG
AGAAACTATTGCATCTATTGCATAGGTAATCTTGCACGTCGCATCCCCGGTTCATTTTCTGCGTTTCCAT
CTTGCACTTCAATAGCATATCTTTGTTAACGAAGCATCTGTGCTTCATTTTGTAGAACAAAAATGCAACG
CGAGAGCGCTAATTTTTCAAACAAAGAATCTGAGCTGCATTTTTACAGAACAGAAATGCAACGCGAAAGC
GCTATTTTACCAACGAAGAATCTGTGCTTCATTTTTGTAAAACAAAAATGCAACGCGAGAGCGCTAATTT
TTCAAACAAAGAATCTGAGCTGCATTTTTACAGAACAGAAATGCAACGCGAGAGCGCTATTTTACCAACA
AAGAATCTATACTTCTTTTTTGTTCTACAAAAATGCATCCCGAGAGCGCTATTTTTCTAACAAAGCATCT
TAGATTACTTTTTTTCTCCTTTGTGCGCTCTATAATGCAGTCTCTTGATAACTTTTTGCACTGTAGGTCC
GTTAAGGTTAGAAGAAGGCTACTTTGGTGTCTATTTTCTCTTCCATAAAAAAAGCCTGACTCCACTTCCC
GCGTTTACTGATTACTAGCGAAGCTGCGGGTGCATTTTTTCAAGATAAAGGCATCCCCGATTATATTCTA
TACCGATGTGGATTGCGCATACTTTGTGAACAGAAAGTGATAGCGTTGATGATTCTTCATTGGTCAGAAA
ATTATGAACGGTTTCTTCTATTTTGTCTCTATATACTACGTATAGGAAATGTTTACATTTTCGTATTGTT
TTCGATTCACTCTATGAATAGTTCTTACTACAATTTTTTTGTCTAAAGAGTAATACTAGAGATAAACATA
AAAAATGTAGAGGTCGAGTTTAGATGCAAGTTCAAGGAGCGAAAGGTGGATGGGTAGGTTATATAGGGAT
ATAGCACAGAGATATATAGCAAAGAGATACTTTTGAGCAATGTTTGTGGAAGCGGTATTCGCAATATTTT
AGTAGCTCGTTACAGTCCGGTGCGTTTTTGGTTTTTTGAAAGTGCGTCTTCAGAGCGCTTTTGGTTTTCA
AAAGCGCTCTGAAGTTCCTATACTTTCTAGCTAGAGAATAGGAACTTCGGAATAGGAACTTCAAAGCGTT
TCCGAAAACGAGCGCTTCCGAAAATGCAACGCGAGCTGCGCACATACAGCTCACTGTTCACGTCGCACCT
ATATCTGCGTGTTGCCTGTATATATATATACATGAGAAGAACGGCATAGTGCGTGTTTATGCTTAAATGC
GTACTTATATGCGTCTATTTATGTAGGATGAAAGGTAGTCTAGTACCTCCTGTGATATTATCCCATTCCA
TGCGGGGTATCGTATGCTTCCTTCAGCACTACCCTTTAGCTGTTCTATATGCTGCCACTCCTCAATTGGA
TTAGTCTCATCCTTCAATGCTATCATTTCCTTTGATATTGGATCGATCCGATGATAAGCTGTCAAACATG
AGAATTGGGTAATAACTGATATAATTAAATTGAAGCTCTAATTTGTGAGTTTAGTATACATGCATTTACT
TATAATACAGTTTTTTAGTTTTGCTGGCCGCATCTTCTCAAATATGCTTCCCAGCCTGCTTTTCTGTAAC
GTTCACCCTCTACCTTAGCATCCCTTCCCTTTGCAAATAGTCCTCTTCCAACAATAATAATGTCAGATCC
TGTAGAGACCACATCATCCACGGTTCTATACTGTTGACCCAATGCGTCTCCCTTGTCATCTAAACCCACA
CCGGGTGTCATAATCAACCAATCGTAACCTTCATCTCTTCCACCCATGTCTCTTTGAGCAATAAAGCCGA
TAACAAAATCTTTGTCGCTCTTCGCAATGTCAACAGTACCCTTAGTATATTCTCCAGTAGATAGGGAGCC
CTTGCATGACAATTCTGCTAACATCAAAAGGCCTCTAGGTTCCTTTGTTACTTCTTCTGCCGCCTGCTTC
AAACCGCTAACAATACCTGGGCCCACCACACCGTGTGCATTCGTAATGTCTGCCCATTCTGCTATTCTGT
ATACACCCGCAGAGTACTGCAATTTGACTGTATTACCAATGTCAGCAAATTTTCTGTCTTCGAAGAGTAA
AAAATTGTACTTGGCGGATAATGCCTTTAGCGGCTTAACTGTGCCCTCCATGGAAAAATCAGTCAAGATA
TCCACATGTGTTTTTAGTAAACAAATTTTGGGACCTAATGCTTCAACTAACTCCAGTAATTCCTTGGTGG
TACGAACATCCAATGAAGCACACAAGTTTGTTTGCTTTTCGTGCATGATATTAAATAGCTTGGCAGCAAC
AGGACTAGGATGAGTAGCAGCACGTTCCTTATATGTAGCTTTCGACATGATTTATCTTCGTTTCCTGCAT
GTTTTTGTTCTGTGCAGTTGGGTTAAGAATACTGGGCAATTTCATGTTTCTTCAACACTACATATGCGTA
TATATACCAATCTAAGTCTGTGCTCCTTCCTTCGTTCTTCCTTCTGTTCGGAGATTACCGAATCAAAAAA
ATTTCAAGGAAACCGAAATCAAAAAAAAGAATAAAAAAAAAATGATGAATTGAAAAGCTAATTCTTGAAG
ACGAAAGGGCCTCGTGATACGCCTATTTTTATAGGTTAATGTCATGATAATAATGGTTTCTTAGACGTCA
GGTGGCACTTTTCGGGGAAATGTGCGCGGAACCCCTATTTGTTTATTTTTCTAAATACATTCAAATATGT
ATCCGCTCATGAGACAATAACCCTGATAAATGCTTCAATAATATTGAAAAAGGAAGAGTATGAGTATTCA
ACATTTCCGTGTCGCCCTTATTCCCTTTTTTGCGGCATTTTGCCTTCCTGTTTTTGCTCACCCAGAAACG
CTGGTGAAAGTAAAAGATGCTGAAGATCAGTTGGGTGCACGAGTGGGTTACATCGAACTGGATCTCAACA
GCGGTAAGATCCTTGAGAGTTTTCGCCCCGAAGAACGTTTTCCAATGATGAGCACTTTTAAAGTTCTGCT
ATGTGGCGCGGTATTATCCCGTATTGACGCCGGGCAAGAGCAACTCGGTCGCCGCATACACTATTCTCAG
AATGACTTGGTTGAGTACTCACCAGTCACAGAAAAGCATCTTACGGATGGCATGACAGTAAGAGAATTAT
GCAGTGCTGCCATAACCATGAGTGATAACACTGCGGCCAACTTACTTCTGACAACGATCGGAGGACCGAA
GGAGCTAACCGCTTTTTTGCACAACATGGGGGATCATGTAACTCGCCTTGATCGTTGGGAACCGGAGCTG
AATGAAGCCATACCAAACGACGAGCGTGACACCACGATGCCTGTAGCAATGGCAACAACGTTGCGCAAAC
TATTAACTGGCGAACTACTTACTCTAGCTTCCCGGCAACAATTAATAGACTGGATGGAGGCGGATAAAGT
TGCAGGACCACTTCTGCGCTCGGCCCTTCCGGCTGGCTGGTTTATTGCTGATAAATCTGGAGCCGGTGAG
CGTGGGTCTCGCGGTATCATTGCAGCACTGGGGCCAGATGGTAAGCCCTCCCGTATCGTAGTTATCTACA
CGACGGGGAGTCAGGCAACTATGGATGAACGAAATAGACAGATCGCTGAGATAGGTGCCTCACTGATTAA
GCATTGGTAACTGTCAGACCAAGTTTACTCATATATACTTTAGATTGATTTAAAACTTCATTTTTAATTT
AAAAGGATCTAGGTGAAGATCCTTTTTGATAATCTCATGACCAAAATCCCTTAACGTGAGTTTTCGTTCC
ACTGAGCGTCAGACCCCGTAGAAAAGATCAAAGGATCTTCTTGAGATCCTTTTTTTCTGCGCGTAATCTG
CTGCTTGCAAACAAAAAAACCACCGCTACCAGCGGTGGTTTGTTTGCCGGATCAAGAGCTACCAACTCTT
TTTCCGAAGGTAACTGGCTTCAGCAGAGCGCAGATACCAAATACTGTTCTTCTAGTGTAGCCGTAGTTAG
GCCACCACTTCAAGAACTCTGTAGCACCGCCTACATACCTCGCTCTGCTAATCCTGTTACCAGTGGCTGC
TGCCAGTGGCGATAAGTCGTGTCTTACCGGGTTGGACTCAAGACGATAGTTACCGGATAAGGCGCAGCGG
TCGGGCTGAACGGGGGGTTCGTGCACACAGCCCAGCTTGGAGCGAACGACCTACACCGAACTGAGATACC
TACAGCGTGAGCTATGAGAAAGCGCCACGCTTCCCGAAGGGAGAAAGGCGGACAGGTATCCGGTAAGCGG
CAGGGTCGGAACAGGAGAGCGCACGAGGGAGCTTCCAGGGGGAAACGCCTGGTATCTTTATAGTCCTGTC
GGGTTTCGCCACCTCTGACTTGAGCGTCGATTTTTGTGATGCTCGTCAGGGGGGCGGAGCCTATGGAAAA
ACGCCAGCAACGCGGCCTTTTTACGGTTCCTGGCCTTTTGCTGGCCTTTTGCTCACATGTTCTTTCCTGC
GTTATCCCCTGATTCTGTGGATAACCGTATTACCGCCTTTGAGTGAGCTGATACCGCTCGCCGCAGCCGA
ACGACCGAGCGCAGCGAGTCAGTGAGCGAGGAAGCGGAAGAGCGCCCAATACGCAAACCGCCTCTCCCCG
CGCGTTGGCCGATTCATTAATGCAGCTGGCACGACAGGTTTCCCGACTGGAAAGCGGGCAGTGAGCGCAA
CGCAATTAATGTGAGTTAGCTCACTCATTAGGCACCCCAGGCTTTACACTTTATGCTTCCGGCTCGTATG
TTGTGTGGAATTGTGAGCGGATAACAATTTCACACAGGAAACAGCTATGACCATGATTACGCCAAGCTTC
CTGAAACGGAGAAACATAAACAGGCATTGCTGGGATCACCCATACATCACTCTGTTTTGCCTGACCTTTT
CCGGTAATTTGAAAACAAACCCGGTCTCGAAGCGGAGATCCGGCGATAATTACCGCAGAAATAAACCCAT
ACACGAGACGTAGAACCAGCCGCACATGGCCGGAGAAACTCCTGCGAGAATTTCGTAAACTCGCGCGCAT
TGCATCTGTATTTCCTAATGCGGCACTTCCAGGCCTCGATCGAGACCGTTTATCCATTGCTTTTTTGTTG
TCTTTTTCCCTCGTTCACAGAAAGTCTGAAGAAGCTATA
