>Addgene plasmid #65514 | pDRFLIP36 | addgene partial sequence | sequence record 116547 | T7 5'-TAATACGACTCACTATAGGG-3'
GGTATCGATAAGCTTGATATCGAATTCCTGCAGCCCGGCCCTTATAAATCTTCCTCACTTATCAATTTTT
GTTCCTTGTACAGCTCGTCCATGCCGAGAGTGATCCCGGCGGCGGTCACGAACTCCAGCAGGACCATGTG
ATCGCGCTTCTCGTTGGGGTCTTTGCTCAGGGCGGACTGGGTGCTCAGGTAGTGGTTGTCGGGCAGCAGC
ACGGGGCCGTCGCCGATGGGGGTGTTCTGCTGGTAGTGGTCGGCGAGCTGCACGCTGCCGTCCTCGATGT
TGTGGCGGATCTTGAAGTTGGCCTTGATGCCGTTCTTCTGCTTGTCGGCGGTGATATAGACGTTGTCGCT
GATGGCGTTGTACTCCAGCTTGTGCCCCAGGATGTTGCCGTCCTCCTTGAAGTCGATGCCCTTCAGCTCG
ATGCGGTTCACCAGGGTGTCGCCCTCGAACTTCACCTCGGCGCGGGTCTTGTAGTTGCCGTCGTCCTTGA
AGAAGATGGTGCGCTCCTGGACGTAGCCTTCGGGCATGGCGGACTTGAAGAAGTCGTGCTGCTTCATGTG
GTCGGGGTAGCGGGCGAAGCACTGCACGCCCCAGGTCAGGGTGGTCACGAGGGTGGGCCAGGGCACGGGC
AGCTTGCCGGTGGTGCAGATGAACTTCAGGGTCAGCTTGCCGTAGGTGGCATCGCCCTCGCCCTCGCCGG
ACACGCTGAACTTGTGGCCGTTTACGTCGCCGTCCAGCTCGACCAGGATGGGCACCACCCCGGTGAACAG
CTCCTCGCCCTTGCTCACACTAGTCGATATCACCACTTTGTACAAGAAAGCTGAACGAGAAACGTAAAAT
GATATAAATA
