>Addgene plasmid #65514 | pDRFLIP36 | addgene partial sequence | sequence record 116549 | pPMA-For 5'-AACAATCGTTAATAATTAATTAATTGG-3'
CACACATTCAAAAGAAAGAAAAAAAATATACCCCAGCCTCGATCTAGAAATAATTTTGTTTAACTTTAAG
AAGGAGATATACATATGCGGGGTTCTCATCATCATCATCATCATGGTATGGCTAGCATGACTGGTGGACA
GCAAATGGGTCGGGATCTGTACGACGATGACGATAAGGATCCGGGCCTCGAGGTTTCTAAAGGTGAAGAA
TTGTTTACGGGCGTCGTCCCGATCCTCGTGGAACTCGACGGGGATGTTAACGGGCATAAGTTTTCGGTCA
GCGGGGAAGGGGAGGGGGACGCGACGTATGGGAAGCTCACTCTCAAGCTGATCTGTACGACGGGGAAACT
CCCGGTCCCGTGGCCGACGCTGGTCACGACGCTGGGATACGGGCTCCAATGCTTTGCGAGGTATCCGGAC
CACATGAAACAGCATGACTTTTTCAAATCGGCGATGCCGGAGGGATACGTGCAGGAACGGACGATCTTTT
TCAAAGACGATGGGAACTATAAGACGCGGGCGGAAGTCAAGTTTGAAGGGGACACGCTCGTCAACCGGAT
CGAACTCAAGGGGATTGACTTCAAAGAGGATGGGAACATACTCGGCCATAAGCTCGAATACAATTACAAC
TCGCATAACGTATACATCACCGCGGATA
